Addgene plasmid #181977: SIN40C.TRE.HA.RUNX1A.IRES.dTomato.PGK.sfGFP.P2A.Tet3G
Purpose: Human RUNX1A gene overexpression
Depositing lab: Jan-Henning Klusmann. Depositing organization: Martin-Luther-Universitaet Halle-Wittenberg. Publication: RUNX1 isoform disequilibrium promotes the development of trisomy 21-associated myeloid leukemia. Gialesaki S, Brauer-Hartmann D, Issa H, Bhayadia R, Alejo-Valle O, Verboon L, Schmell AL, Laszig S, Regenyi E, Schuschel K, Labuhn M, Ng M, Winkler R, Ihling C, Sinz A, Glass M, Huttelmaier S, Matzk S, Schmid L, Struwe FJ, Kadel SK, Reinhardt D, Yaspo ML, Heckl D, Klusmann JH. Blood. 2023 Mar 9;141(10):1105-1118. doi: 10.1182/blood.2022017619. PubMed 36493345.
Backbone
  Vector backbone: SIN40C.TRE.IRES.dTomato.PGK.sfGFP.P2A.Tet3G
  Vector type: Lentiviral
Growth in bacteria
  Bacterial resistance: Ampicillin, 100 μg/mL
  Growth temperature: 37°C
  Growth strain: NEB Stable
  Copy number: High Copy
Gene/Insert
  Gene/Insert name: RUNX1A (human) (alt name: RUNX family transcription factor 1 (RUNX1), transcript variant 3)
  Species: H. sapiens (human)
  Entrez Gene: RUNX1 (a.k.a. AML1, AML1-EVI-1, AMLCR1, CBF2alpha, CBFA2, EVI-1, PEBP2aB, PEBP2alpha)
  Tag / fusion protein: HA (Human influenza hemagglutinin) (N terminal on insert)
  Cloning method: Restriction Enzyme; 5′ cloning site unknown (unknown if destroyed)
Terms and licenses: Academic/Nonprofit Terms; Industry Terms: Not Available to Industry
How to cite: SIN40C.TRE.HA.RUNX1A.IRES.dTomato.PGK.sfGFP.P2A.Tet3G was a gift from Jan-Henning Klusmann (Addgene plasmid # 181977 ; http://n2t.net/addgene:181977 ; RRID:Addgene_181977)
