[The description below was written by a language model from this plasmid's Addgene catalogue record and pLannotate feature annotations shown in this document.]
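Description:
SIN40C.TRE.HA.RUNX1A.IRES.dTomato.PGK.sfGFP.P2A.Tet3G is an 11.3 kb self-inactivating HIV-1-based lentiviral transfer plasmid for doxycycline-inducible overexpression of the human RUNX1A isoform (RUNX1 transcript variant 3). In bacteria it is maintained through a high-copy ColE1/pUC-type origin and selected with ampicillin via β-lactamase; an f1 origin, an SV40 origin and leftover lac/lacZα cloning-vector fragments are also annotated. The viral genome is transcribed in packaging cells from a hybrid upstream region containing CMV enhancer, SV40 and RSV promoter elements fused to a truncated 5' LTR. It carries the Ψ packaging signal with a partial gag sequence, the RRE for Rev-dependent nuclear export, the cPPT/CTS, a WPRE to boost transcript expression, and a ΔU3 3' LTR that inactivates LTR promoter activity after integration, followed by an SV40 polyadenylation signal.

The payload is an all-in-one Tet-On system made of two cassettes. A TRE3G promoter drives RUNX1A carrying an N-terminal HA tag (per the catalogue entry; the tag itself is not annotated in the feature table), followed by an EMCV IRES and dTomato, so that red fluorescence reports induced transgene expression from the same transcript. Downstream, a constitutive mouse PGK promoter expresses superfolder GFP linked, according to the construct name, through a P2A self-cleaving peptide to the Tet3G transactivator, whose TetR-derived DNA-binding portion is the annotated tetR feature. Green fluorescence therefore marks transduced cells, which also produce the transactivator needed to switch on the TRE3G promoter when doxycycline is present. The associated publication concerns RUNX1 isoform imbalance in trisomy 21-associated myeloid leukemia.
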