Features (pLannotate 1.2.2; 33 found; start..end, strand, type, name):
      1..128     +  rep_origin     RSF ori (fragment): Plasmids containing the RSF 1030 origin of replication can be propagated in E. coli cells that contain additional plasmids with compatible origins.
    130..222     +  CDS            lacI (fragment): lac repressor; lacI; The lac repressor binds to the lac operator to inhibit transcription in E. coli. This inhibition can be relieved by adding lactose or isopropyl-β-D-thiogalactopyranoside (IPTG).
    235..256     +  protein_bind   CAP binding site: CAP binding activates transcription in the presence of cAMP. E. coli catabolite activator protein
    271..301     +  promoter       lac promoter: promoter for the E. coli lac operon
    305..327     +  protein_bind   lac operator (fragment): The lac repressor binds to the lac operator to inhibit transcription in E. coli. This inhibition can be relieved by adding lactose or isopropyl-β-D-thiogalactopyranoside (IPTG). lac repressor encoded by lacI
    370..388     +  promoter       T3 promoter: promoter for bacteriophage T3 RNA polymerase
    433..812     +  enhancer       CMV enhancer: human cytomegalovirus immediate early enhancer
    869..1060    +  promoter       SV40 promoter (fragment): SV40 enhancer and early promoter
   1079..1305    +  promoter       RSV promoter: Rous sarcoma virus enhancer/promoter
   1306..1486    +  LTR            5' LTR (truncated): truncated 5' long terminal repeat (LTR) from HIV-1
   1533..1658    +  misc_feature   HIV-1 Ψ: packaging signal of human immunodeficiency virus type 1
   1642..2005    +  CDS            HIV-1 gag (fragment): gag protein from human immunodeficiency virus 1; gag
   2151..2384    +  misc_feature   RRE: The Rev response element (RRE) of HIV-1 allows for Rev-dependent mRNA export from the nucleus to the cytoplasm.
   2761..2785    +  CDS            Rev (fragment): human immunodeficiency virus 1 (HIV-1) Rev protein; rev; enhances nuclear export of unspliced and incompletely spliced viral mRNAs
   2826..2943    +  misc_feature   cPPT/CTS: central polypurine tract and central termination sequence of HIV-1
   2989..3367    +  promoter       TRE3G promoter: 3rd-generation Tet-responsive promoter that can be activated by binding of Tet-On® 3G
   3422..4210    +  CDS            RUNX1 (fragment): RUNX1_HUMAN - Also known as AML1, CBFA2. Experimental evidence at protein level: Swiss-Prot protein existence level 1. Isoform AML-1L interferes with the transactivation activity of RUNX1. From Homo sapiens (Human).
   4312..4774    +  misc_feature   IRES: internal ribosome entry site (IRES) of the encephalomyocarditis virus (EMCV)
   4788..5486    +  CDS            dTomato: dTomato is a basic (constitutively fluorescent) orange fluorescent protein published in 2004, derived from Discosoma sp.. It is reported to be a somewhat slowly-maturing dimer with low acid sensitivity.
   5509..6008    +  promoter       PGK promoter: mouse phosphoglycerate kinase 1 promoter
   6027..6737    +  CDS            Superfolder GFP: Superfolder GFP is a basic (constitutively fluorescent) green fluorescent protein published in 2005, derived from Aequorea victoria. It is reported to be a very rapidly-maturing weak dimer.
   6807..7424    +  CDS            tetR: TETR2_ECOLX - Experimental evidence at protein level: Swiss-Prot protein existence level 1. TetR is the repressor of the tetracycline resistance element; its N-terminal region forms a helix-turn-helix structure and binds DNA. Binding of tetracycline to TetR reduces the repressor affinity for the tetracycline resistance gene (tetA) promoter operator sites. From Escherichia coli.
   7580..8168    +  misc_feature   WPRE: woodchuck hepatitis virus posttranscriptional regulatory element
   8219..8238    +  misc_feature   cPPT/CTS (fragment): central polypurine tract and central termination sequence of HIV-1
   8240..8473    +  LTR            3' LTR (ΔU3): self-inactivating 3' long terminal repeat (LTR) from HIV-1
   8551..8672    +  polyA_signal   SV40 poly(A) signal: SV40 polyadenylation signal
   8712..8847    +  rep_origin     SV40 ori: SV40 origin of replication
   8868..8886    -  promoter       T7 promoter: promoter for bacteriophage T7 RNA polymerase
   8894..9049    +  CDS            lacZα (fragment): LacZα fragment of β-galactosidase; lacZ fragment
   9054..9482    +  rep_origin     f1 ori (sequence partly withheld): f1 bacteriophage origin of replication; arrow indicates direction of (+) strand synthesis
   9535..9639    +  promoter       AmpR promoter: bla
   9640..10500   +  CDS            AmpR: β-lactamase; bla; confers resistance to ampicillin, carbenicillin, and related antibiotics
  10671..11259   +  rep_origin     ori: high-copy-number ColE1/pMB1/pBR322/pUC origin of replication
>Addgene plasmid #181977 | SIN40C.TRE.HA.RUNX1A.IRES.dTomato.PGK.sfGFP.P2A.Tet3G | addgene full sequence | sequence record 358960 | Addgene NGS Result
TCACATGTTCTTTCCTGCGTTATCCCCTGATTCTGTGGATAACCGTATTACCGCCTTTGAGTGAGCTGAT
ACCGCTCGCCGCAGCCGAACGACCGAGCGCAGCGAGTCAGTGAGCGAGGAAGCGGAAGAGCGCCCAATAC
GCAAACCGCCTCTCCCCGCGCGTTGGCCGATTCATTAATGCAGCTGGCACGACAGGTTTCCCGACTGGAA
AGCGGGCAGTGAGCGCAACGCAATTAATGTGAGTTAGCTCACTCATTAGGCACCCCAGGCTTTACACTTT
ATGCTTCCGGCTCGTATGTTGTGTGGAATTGTGAGCGGATAACAATTTCACACAGGAAACAGCTATGACC
ATGATTACGCCAAGCGCGCAATTAACCCTCACTAAAGGGAACAAAAGCTGGAGCTGCAAGCGGTACCGTC
GACCTGCAGGTTGACATTGATTATTGACTAGTTATTAATAGTAATCAATTACGGGGTCATTAGTTCATAG
CCCATATATGGAGTTCCGCGTTACATAACTTACGGTAAATGGCCCGCCTGGCTGACCGCCCAACGACCCC
CGCCCATTGACGTCAATAATGACGTATGTTCCCATAGTAACGCCAATAGGGACTTTCCATTGACGTCAAT
GGGTGGAGTATTTACGGTAAACTGCCCACTTGGCAGTACATCAAGTGTATCATATGCCAAGTACGCCCCC
TATTGACGTCAATGACGGTAAATGGCCCGCCTGGCATTATGCCCAGTACATGACCTTATGGGACTTTCCT
ACTTGGCAGTACATCTACGTATTAGTCATCGCTATTACCATGGCGCGCCATGCAGGGCCTGAAATAACCT
CTGAAAGAGGAACTTGGTTAGGTACCTTCTGAGGCGGAAAGAACCAGCTGTGGAATGTGTGTCAGTTAGG
GTGTGGAAAGTCCCCAGGCTCCCCAGCAGGCAGAAGTATGCAAAGCATGCATCTCAATTAGTCAGCAACC
AGGTGTGGAAAGTCCCCAGGCTCCCCAGCAGGCAGAAGTATGCAAAGCATGCATCTCAATTAGTCAGCAA
CCATAGTCCCTTAAGAGGCGCGCCTTAATGTAGTCTTATGCAATACTCTTGTAGTCTTGCAACATGGTAA
CGATGAGTTAGCAACATGCCTTACAAGGAGAGAAAAAGCACCGTGCATGCCGATTGGTGGAAGTAAGGTG
GTACGATCGTGCCTTATTAGGAAGGCAACAGACGGGTCTGACATGGATTGGACGAACCACTGAATTGCCG
CATTGCAGAGATATTGTATTTAAGTGCCTAGCTCGATACATAAACGGGTCTCTCTGGTTAGACCAGATCT
GAGCCTGGGAGCTCTCTGGCTAACTAGGGAACCCACTGCTTAAGCCTCAATAAAGCTTGCCTTGAGTGCT
TCAAGTAGTGTGTGCCCGTCTGTTGTGTGACTCTGGTAACTAGAGATCCCTCAGACCCTTTTAGTCAGTG
TGGAAAATCTCTAGCAGTGGCGCCCGAACAGGGACTTGAAAGCGAAAGGGAAACCAGAGGAGCTCTCTCG
ACGCAGGACTCGGCTTGCTGAAGCGCGCACGGCAAGAGGCGAGGGGCGGCGACTGGTGAGTACGCCAAAA
ATTTTGACTAGCGGAGGCTAGAAGGAGAGAGATGGGTGCGAGAGCGTCAGTATTAAGCGGGGGAGAATTA
GATCGCGATGGGAAAAAATTCGGTTAAGGCCAGGGGGAAAGAAAAAATATAAATTAAAACATATAGTATG
GGCAAGCAGGGAGCTAGAACGATTCGCAGTTAATCCTGGCCTGTTAGAAACATCAGAAGGCTGTAGACAA
ATACTGGGACAGCTACAACCATCCCTTCAGACAGGATCAGAAGAACTTAGATCATTATATAATACAGTAG
CAACCCTCTATTGTGTGCATCAAAGGATAGAGATAAAAGACACCAAGGAAGCTTTAGACAAGATAGAGGA
AGAGCAAAACAAAAGTAAGACCACCGCACAGCAAGCGGCCGCTGATCTTCAGACCTGGAGGAGGAGATAT
GAGGGACAATTGGAGAAGTGAATTATATAAATATAAAGTAGTAAAAATTGAACCATTAGGAGTAGCACCC
ACCAAGGCAAAGAGAAGAGTGGTGCAGAGAGAAAAAAGAGCAGTGGGAATAGGAGCTTTGTTCCTTGGGT
TCTTGGGAGCAGCAGGAAGCACTATGGGCGCAGCGTCAATGACGCTGACGGTACAGGCCAGACAATTATT
GTCTGGTATAGTGCAGCAGCAGAACAATTTGCTGAGGGCTATTGAGGCGCAACAGCATCTGTTGCAACTC
ACAGTCTGGGGCATCAAGCAGCTCCAGGCAAGAATCCTGGCTGTGGAAAGATACCTAAAGGATCAACAGC
TCCTGGGGATTTGGGGTTGCTCTGGAAAACTCATTTGCACCACTGCTGTGCCTTGGAATGCTAGTTGGAG
TAATAAATCTCTGGAACAGATTTGGAATCACACGACCTGGATGGAGTGGGACAGAGAAATTAACAATTAC
ACAAGCTTAATACACTCCTTAATTGAAGAATCGCAAAACCAGCAAGAAAAGAATGAACAAGAATTATTGG
AATTAGATAAATGGGCAAGTTTGTGGAATTGGTTTAACATAACAAATTGGCTGTGGTATATAAAATTATT
CATAATGATAGTAGGAGGCTTGGTAGGTTTAAGAATAGTTTTTGCTGTACTTTCTATAGTGAATAGAGTT
AGGCAGGGATATTCACCATTATCGTTTCAGACCCACCTCCCAACCCCGAGGGGACAATTCTAGATCTTGA
GACAAATGGCAGTATTCATCCACAATTTTAAAAGAAAAGGGGGGATTGGGGGGTACAGTGCAGGGGAAAG
AATAGTAGACATAATAGCAACAGACATACAAACTAAAGAATTACAAAAACAAATTACAAAAATTCAAAAT
TTTCGGGTTTATTACAGGGACAGCAGAGATCCACTTTGGCGCCGGCTCGAGTTTACTCCCTATCAGTGAT
AGAGAACGTATGAAGAGTTTACTCCCTATCAGTGATAGAGAACGTATGCAGACTTTACTCCCTATCAGTG
ATAGAGAACGTATAAGGAGTTTACTCCCTATCAGTGATAGAGAACGTATGACCAGTTTACTCCCTATCAG
TGATAGAGAACGTATCTACAGTTTACTCCCTATCAGTGATAGAGAACGTATATCCAGTTTACTCCCTATC
AGTGATAGAGAACGTATAAGCTTTAGGCGTGTACGGTGGGCGCCTATAAAAGCAGAGCTCGTTTAGTGAA
CCGTCAGATCGCCTGGAGCAATTCCACAACACTTTTGTCTTATACCAACTTTCCGTACCACTTCCTACCC
TCGTAAAGGATCCTCCGGAACCGGTGCCACCATGGGATACCCCTACGACGTGCCCGACTACCGTATCCCC
GTAGATGCCAGCACGAGCCGCCGCTTCACGCCGCCTTCCACCGCGCTGAGCCCAGGCAAGATGAGCGAGG
CGTTGCCGCTGGGCGCTCCTGACGCCGGCGCTGCCCTGGCCGGCAAGCTGAGGAGCGGCGACCGCAGCAT
GGTGGAGGTGCTGGCCGACCACCCGGGCGAGCTGGTGCGCACCGACAGCCCCAACTTCCTCTGCTCCGTG
CTGCCTACGCACTGGCGCTGCAACAAGACCCTGCCCATCGCTTTCAAGGTGGTGGCCCTAGGGGATGTTC
CAGATGGCACTCTGGTCACTGTGATGGCTGGCAATGATGAAAACTACTCGGCTGAGCTGAGAAATGCTAC
CGCAGCCATGAAGAACCAGGTTGCAAGATTTAATGACCTCAGGTTTGTCGGTCGAAGTGGAAGAGGGAAA
AGCTTCACTCTGACCATCACTGTCTTCACAAACCCACCGCAAGTCGCCACCTACCACAGAGCCATCAAAA
TCACAGTGGATGGGCCCCGAGAACCTCGAAGACATCGGCAGAAACTAGATGATCAGACCAAGCCCGGGAG
CTTGAGCTTCAGCGAGAGACTGAGTGAACTGGAGCAGCTGCGGCGCACAGCCATGAGGGTCAGCCCACAC
CACCCAGCCCCCACGCCCAACCCTCGTGCCTCCCTGAACCACTCCACTGCCTTTAACCCTCAGCCTCAGA
GTCAGATGCAGGAGGAAGACACAGCACCCTGGAGATGTTGAACGCGTATGCATGAGTAACTGAGGATCCG
CCCCTCTCCCTCCCCCCCCCCTAACGTTACTGGCCGAAGCCGCTTGGAATAAGGCCGGTGTGCGTTTGTC
TATATGTTATTTTCCACCATATTGCCGTCTTTTGGCAATGTGAGGGCCCGGAAACCTGGCCCTGTCTTCT
TGACGAGCATTCCTAGGGGTCTTTCCCCTCTCGCCAAAGGAATGCAAGGTCTGTTGAATGTCGTGAAGGA
AGCAGTTCCTCTGGAAGCTTCTTGAAGACAAACAACGTCTGTAGCGACCCTTTGCAGGCAGCGGAACCCC
CCACCTGGCGACAGGTGCCTCTGCGGCCAAAAGCCACGTGTATAAGATACACCTGCAAAGGCGGCACAAC
CCCAGTGCCACGTTGTGAGTTGGATAGTTGTGGAAAGAGTCAAATGGCTCTCCTCAAGCGTATTCAACAA
GGGGCTGAAGGATGCCCAGAAGGTACCCCATTGTATGGGATCTGATCTGGGGCCTCGGTGCACATGCTTT
ACATGTGTTTAGTCGAGGTTAAAAAAACGTCTAGGCCCCCCGAACCACGGGGACGTGGTTTTCCTTTGAA
AAACACGATGATAATATGGCCACAACCATGGTGAGCAAGGGCGAGGAGGTCATCAAAGAGTTCATGCGCT
TCAAGGTGCGCATGGAGGGCTCCATGAACGGCCACGAGTTCGAGATCGAGGGCGAGGGCGAGGGCCGCCC
CTACGAGGGCACCCAGACCGCCAAGCTGAAGGTGACCAAGGGCGGCCCCCTGCCCTTCGCCTGGGACATC
CTGTCCCCCCAGTTCATGTACGGCTCCAAGGCGTACGTGAAGCACCCCGCCGACATCCCCGATTACAAGA
AGCTGTCCTTCCCCGAGGGCTTCAAGTGGGAGCGCGTGATGAACTTCGAGGACGGCGGTCTGGTGACCGT
GACCCAGGACTCCTCCCTGCAGGACGGCACGCTGATCTACAAGGTGAAGATGCGCGGCACCAACTTCCCC
CCCGACGGCCCCGTAATGCAGAAGAAGACCATGGGCTGGGAGGCCTCCACCGAGCGCCTGTACCCCCGCG
ACGGCGTGCTGAAGGGCGAGATCCACCAGGCCCTGAAGCTGAAGGACGGCGGCCACTACCTGGTGGAGTT
CAAGACCATCTACATGGCCAAGAAGCCCGTGCAACTGCCCGGCTACTACTACGTGGACACCAAGCTGGAC
ATCACCTCCCACAACGAGGACTACACCATCGTGGAACAGTACGAGCGCTCCGAGGGCCGCCACCACCTGT
TCCTGTACGGCATGGACGAGCTGTACTGAGACGACGCGTAATTCTACCGGGTAGGGGAGGCGCTTTTCCC
AAGGCAGTCTGGAGCATGCGCTTTAGCAGCCCCGCTGGGCACTTGGCGCTACACAAGTGGCCTCTGGCCT
CGCACACATTCCACATCCACCGGAAGGCGCCAACCGGCTCCGTTCTTTGGTGGCCCCTTCGCGCCACCTT
CTACTCCTCCCCTAGTCAGGAAGTTCCCCCCCGCCCCGCAGCTCGCGTCGTGCAGGACGTGACAAATGGA
AGTAGCACGTGTCACTAGTCTCGTGCAGATGGACAGCACCGCTGAGCAATGGAAGCGGGTAGGCCTTTGG
GGCAGCGGCCAATAGCAGCTTTGCTCCTTCGCTTTCTGGGCTCAGAGGCTGGGAAGGGGTGGGTCCGGGG
GCGGGCTCAGGGGCGGGCTCAGGGGCGGGGCGGGCGCCCGAAGGTCCACCGGAGGCCCGGCATTCTGCAC
GCTTCAAAAGCGCACGTCTGCCGCGCTGTTCTCCTCTTCCTCATCTCCGGGCCTTTCGGCTAGCGCCACC
ATGGGATCTAAGGGCGAGGAACTGTTCACCGGCGTGGTGCCCATCCTGGTGGAACTGGATGGCGACGTGA
ACGGCCACAAGTTCTCTGTGCGGGGAGAGGGCGAAGGCGACGCCACAAATGGCAAGCTGACCCTGAAGTT
CATCTGCACCACCGGCAAGCTGCCCGTGCCTTGGCCTACCCTCGTGACCACACTGACCTACGGCGTGCAG
TGCTTCAGCAGATACCCCGACCATATGAAGCGGCACGACTTCTTCAAGAGCGCCATGCCCGAGGGCTACG
TGCAGGAACGGACCATCAGCTTCAAGGACGACGGCACCTACAAGACCAGAGCCGAAGTGAAGTTCGAGGG
CGACACCCTCGTGAACCGGATCGAGCTGAAGGGCATCGATTTCAAAGAGGACGGCAACATCCTGGGCCAC
AAGCTGGAGTACAACTTCAACAGCCACAATGTGTATATCACCGCCGACAAGCAGAAGAACGGCATCAAGG
CCAACTTCAAGATCCGGCACAACGTGGAAGATGGCAGCGTGCAGCTGGCCGACCACTACCAGCAGAACAC
CCCCATCGGAGATGGCCCCGTGCTGCTGCCCGACAACCACTACCTGAGCACCCAGAGCGTGCTGAGCAAG
GACCCCAACGAGAAGCGGGACCACATGGTGCTGCTGGAATTCGTGACCGCCGCTGGCATCACCCACGGCA
TGGACGAGCTGTATAAGGGAGGAAGCGGCGCCACCAATTTCAGCCTGCTGAAACAGGCCGGCGACGTGGA
AGAGAACCCTGGCCCTATGAGCCGGCTGGACAAGAGCAAAGTGATCAACAGCGCCCTGGAACTGCTGAAC
GGCGTGGGCATCGAGGGCCTGACCACCCGGAAGCTGGCCCAGAAACTGGGCGTGGAACAGCCCACCCTGT
ACTGGCACGTGAAGAACAAGCGGGCCCTGCTGGACGCCCTGCCCATCGAGATGCTGGACCGGCACCACAC
CCACAGCTGCCCTCTGGAAGGCGAGAGCTGGCAGGACTTCCTGCGGAACAACGCCAAGAGCTACAGATGC
GCCCTGCTGAGCCACCGGGACGGCGCCAAAGTGCACCTGGGCACCAGACCCACCGAGAAGCAGTACGAGA
CACTGGAAAACCAGCTGGCCTTCCTGTGCCAGCAGGGCTTCAGCCTGGAAAACGCCCTGTACGCCCTGAG
CGCCGTGGGCCACTTCACCCTGGGCTGCGTGCTGGAAGAACAGGAACACCAGGTCGCCAAAGAGGAAAGA
GAGACACCCACCACCGACAGCATGCCCCCCCTGCTGAAGCAGGCCATCGAGCTGTTCGACAGACAGGGCG
CCGAGCCCGCCTTCCTGTTCGGCCTGGAACTGATCATCTGCGGCCTCGAGAAGCAGCTGAAGTGCGAGAG
CGGCGGACCCACCGACGCCCTGGACGACTTCGACCTGGACATGCTGCCCGCCGATGCCCTGGATGATTTT
GATCTGGATATGCTCCCTGCTGACGCTCTCGATGACTTCGATCTCGATATGCTGCCAGGCTAATGTACAA
GTGATCGCGTTAAGTCGACAATCAACCTCTGGATTACAAAATTTGTGAAAGATTGACTGGTATTCTTAAC
TATGTTGCTCCTTTTACGCTATGTGGATACGCTGCTTTAATGCCTTTGTATCATGCTATTGCTTCCCGTA
TGGCTTTCATTTTCTCCTCCTTGTATAAATCCTGGTTGCTGTCTCTTTATGAGGAGTTGTGGCCCGTTGT
CAGGCAACGTGGCGTGGTGTGCACTGTGTTTGCTGACGCAACCCCCACTGGTTGGGGCATTGCCACCACC
TGTCAGCTCCTTTCCGGGACTTTCGCTTTCCCCCTCCCTATTGCCACGGCGGAACTCATCGCCGCCTGCC
TTGCCCGCTGCTGGACAGGGGCTCGGCTGTTGGGCACTGACAATTCCGTGGTGTTGTCGGGGAAATCATC
GTCCTTTCCTTGGCTGCTCGCCTGTGTTGCCACCTGGATTCTGCGCGGGACGTCCTTCTGCTACGTCCCT
TCGGCCCTCAATCCAGCGGACCTTCCTTCCCGCGGCCTGCTGCCGGCTCTGCGGCCTCTTCCGCGTCTTC
GCCTTCGCCCTCAGACGAGTCGGATCTCCCTTTGGGCCGCCTCCCCGCGTCGACTTTAAGACCAATGACT
TACAAGGCAGCTGTAGATCTTAGCCACTTTTTAAAAGAAAAGGGGGGACTGGAAGGGCTAATTCACTCCC
AACGAAGACAAGATCTGCTTTTTGCTTGTACTGGGTCTCTCTGGTTAGACCAGATCTGAGCCTGGGAGCT
CTCTGGCTAACTAGGGAACCCACTGCTTAAGCCTCAATAAAGCTTGCCTTGAGTGCTTCAAGTAGTGTGT
GCCCGTCTGTTGTGTGACTCTGGTAACTAGAGATCCCTCAGACCCTTTTAGTCAGTGTGGAAAATCTCTA
GCAGTACGTATAGTAGTTCATGTCATCTTATTATTCAGTATTTATAACTTGCAAAGAAATGAATATCAGA
GAGTGAGAGGAACTTGTTTATTGCAGCTTATAATGGTTACAAATAAAGCAATAGCATCACAAATTTCACA
AATAAAGCATTTTTTTCACTGCATTCTAGTTGTGGTTTGTCCAAACTCATCAATGTATCTTATCATGTCT
GGCTCTAGCTATCCCGCCCCTAACTCCGCCCATCCCGCCCCTAACTCCGCCCAGTTCCGCCCATTCTCCG
CCCCATGGCTGACTAATTTTTTTTATTTATGCAGAGGCCGAGGCCGCCTCGGCCTCTGAGCTATTCCAGA
AGTAGTGAGGAGGCTTTTTTGGAGGCCTAGGGACGTACCCAATTCGCCCTATAGTGAGTCGTATTACGCG
CGCTCACTGGCCGTCGTTTTACAACGTCGTGACTGGGAAAACCCTGGCGTTACCCAACTTAATCGCCTTG
CAGCACATCCCCCTTTCGCCAGCTGGCGTAATAGCGAAGAGGCCCGCACCGATCGCCCTTCCCAACAGTT
GCGCAGCCTGAATGGCGAATGGG
[124 nt withheld, positions 9054-9177]
C
[91 nt withheld, positions 9179-9269]
A
[49 nt withheld, positions 9271-9319]
CCTTTGACGTTGGAGTCCACGTTCTTT
[37 nt withheld, positions 9347-9383]
ACCCTATCTCGGTCTATTCTTTTGATTTATAAGGGATTTTGCCGATTTCGGCCTATTGGTTAAAAAATGA
GCTGATTTAACAAAAATTTAACGCGAATTTTAACAAAATATTAACGCTTACAATTTAGGTGGCACTTTTC
GGGGAAATGTGCGCGGAACCCCTATTTGTTTATTTTTCTAAATACATTCAAATATGTATCCGCTCATGAG
ACAATAACCCTGATAAATGCTTCAATAATATTGAAAAAGGAAGAGTATGAGTATTCAACATTTCCGTGTC
GCCCTTATTCCCTTTTTTGCGGCATTTTGCCTTCCTGTTTTTGCTCACCCAGAAACGCTGGTGAAAGTAA
AAGATGCTGAAGATCAGTTGGGTGCACGAGTGGGTTACATCGAACTGGATCTCAACAGCGGTAAGATCCT
TGAGAGTTTTCGCCCCGAAGAACGTTTTCCAATGATGAGCACTTTTAAAGTTCTGCTATGTGGCGCGGTA
TTATCCCGTATTGACGCCGGGCAAGAGCAACTCGGTCGCCGCATACACTATTCTCAGAATGACTTGGTTG
AGTACTCACCAGTCACAGAAAAGCATCTTACGGATGGCATGACAGTAAGAGAATTATGCAGTGCTGCCAT
AACCATGAGTGATAACACTGCGGCCAACTTACTTCTGACAACGATCGGAGGACCGAAGGAGCTAACCGCT
TTTTTGCACAACATGGGGGATCATGTAACTCGCCTTGATCGTTGGGAACCGGAGCTGAATGAAGCCATAC
CAAACGACGAGCGTGACACCACGATGCCTGTAGCAATGGCAACAACGTTGCGCAAACTATTAACTGGCGA
ACTACTTACTCTAGCTTCCCGGCAACAATTAATAGACTGGATGGAGGCGGATAAAGTTGCAGGACCACTT
CTGCGCTCGGCCCTTCCGGCTGGCTGGTTTATTGCTGATAAATCTGGAGCCGGTGAGCGTGGGTCTCGCG
GTATCATTGCAGCACTGGGGCCAGATGGTAAGCCCTCCCGTATCGTAGTTATCTACACGACGGGGAGTCA
GGCAACTATGGATGAACGAAATAGACAGATCGCTGAGATAGGTGCCTCACTGATTAAGCATTGGTAACTG
TCAGACCAAGTTTACTCATATATACTTTAGATTGATTTAAAACTTCATTTTTAATTTAAAAGGATCTAGG
TGAAGATCCTTTTTGATAATCTCATGACCAAAATCCCTTAACGTGAGTTTTCGTTCCACTGAGCGTCAGA
CCCCGTAGAAAAGATCAAAGGATCTTCTTGAGATCCTTTTTTTCTGCGCGTAATCTGCTGCTTGCAAACA
AAAAAACCACCGCTACCAGCGGTGGTTTGTTTGCCGGATCAAGAGCTACCAACTCTTTTTCCGAAGGTAA
CTGGCTTCAGCAGAGCGCAGATACCAAATACTGTTCTTCTAGTGTAGCCGTAGTTAGGCCACCACTTCAA
GAACTCTGTAGCACCGCCTACATACCTCGCTCTGCTAATCCTGTTACCAGTGGCTGCTGCCAGTGGCGAT
AAGTCGTGTCTTACCGGGTTGGACTCAAGACGATAGTTACCGGATAAGGCGCAGCGGTCGGGCTGAACGG
GGGGTTCGTGCACACAGCCCAGCTTGGAGCGAACGACCTACACCGAACTGAGATACCTACAGCGTGAGCT
ATGAGAAAGCGCCACGCTTCCCGAAGGGAGAAAGGCGGACAGGTATCCGGTAAGCGGCAGGGTCGGAACA
GGAGAGCGCACGAGGGAGCTTCCAGGGGGAAACGCCTGGTATCTTTATAGTCCTGTCGGGTTTCGCCACC
TCTGACTTGAGCGTCGATTTTTGTGATGCTCGTCAGGGGGGCGGAGCCTATGGAAAAACGCCAGCAACGC
GGCCTTTTTACGGTTCCTGGCCTTTTGCTGGCCTTTTGC
